Addgene plasmid #44810: pFSBC46
Depositing lab: Christopher Marx. Depositing organization: Harvard University. Publication: FREQ-Seq: a rapid, cost-effective, sequencing-based method to determine allele frequencies directly from mixed populations. Chubiz LM, Lee MC, Delaney NF, Marx CJ. PLoS One. 2012;7(10):e47959. doi: 10.1371/journal.pone.0047959. Epub 2012 Oct 31. PubMed 23118913.
Backbone
  Vector backbone: pUC19
Growth in bacteria
  Bacterial resistance: Ampicillin, 100 μg/mL
  Growth temperature: 37°C
  Growth strain: DH10B
  Copy number: High Copy
Gene/Insert
  Gene/Insert name: FREQ-Seq Barcode: GGATTA
  Species: Synthetic
  Cloning method: Unknown
  Sequencing primers: 5′ pBR322ori-F
Terms and licenses: Academic/Nonprofit Terms; Industry Terms: Not Available to Industry
Depositor comments: These plasmids are used to generate bridging primers with Illumina-compatible barcodes for allele frequency sequencing (FREQ-Seq). Similar to RNA-Seq, the FREQ-Seq method can rapidly determine allele frequencies directly from mixed populations with minimal library preparation.
How to cite: pFSBC46 was a gift from Christopher Marx (Addgene plasmid # 44810 ; http://n2t.net/addgene:44810 ; RRID:Addgene_44810)
