[The description below was written by a language model from this plasmid's Addgene catalogue record and pLannotate feature annotations shown in this document.]
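Description:
pFSBC46 is a small (about 2.4 kb), high-copy bacterial plasmid built on a pUC19 backbone and belonging to a set of barcode-carrying templates made for the FREQ-Seq method. It is propagated in E. coli through the pUC-type ColE1/pMB1 origin of replication and selected with ampicillin through the bla gene (β-lactamase), which is expressed from its native AmpR promoter. These two elements are the only complete functional features found by the automated annotation. The remaining hits are short fragments of lacI, lacZα, the pBR322 bom region and rop. They appear to be backbone remnants or partial matches rather than working genes, so the plasmid should not be assumed to support blue/white screening or lac-regulated expression.

The payload is a short synthetic insert carrying one FREQ-Seq barcode, a six-nucleotide Illumina-compatible index that distinguishes this plasmid from the others in the series. The feature table does not annotate the insert, so the record does not show its exact position or what flanks it, and the cloning method is listed as unknown. No promoter drives the insert and none is needed, because the plasmid is not an expression construct.

According to the depositor, the plasmids in this series are used to generate barcoded bridging primers for sequencing library construction. FREQ-Seq uses these primers to measure allele frequencies directly from mixed populations with minimal library preparation. Giving each sample its own barcode plasmid presumably lets many samples be pooled in one Illumina run and separated afterwards.
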