Features (pLannotate 1.2.2; 7 found; start..end, strand, type, name):
      1..93      +  CDS            lacI (fragment): lac repressor; lacI; The lac repressor binds to the lac operator to inhibit transcription in E. coli. This inhibition can be relieved by adding lactose or isopropyl-β-D-thiogalactopyranoside (IPTG).
    173..189     -  CDS            lacZα (fragment): LacZα fragment of β-galactosidase; lacZ fragment
    189..268     -  misc_feature   bom (fragment): basis of mobility region from pBR322
    370..405     -  CDS            rop (fragment): Rop protein, which maintains plasmids at low copy number; rop
    500..604     +  promoter       AmpR promoter: bla
    605..1465    +  CDS            AmpR: β-lactamase; bla; confers resistance to ampicillin, carbenicillin, and related antibiotics
   1636..2224    +  rep_origin     ori: high-copy-number ColE1/pMB1/pBR322/pUC origin of replication
>Addgene plasmid #44810 | pFSBC46 | depositor full sequence | sequence record 61418 | pFSBC46 sequence 2406 bps
GCGCCCAATACGCAAACCGCCTCTCCCCGCGCGTTGGCCGATTCATTAATGCAGCTGGCACGACAGGTTT
CCCGACTGGAAAGCGGGCAGTGAGCGCAACGCAATTAAAATGATACGGCGACCACCGAGATCTACACTCT
TTCCCTACACGACGCTCTTCCGATCTGGATTAGTAAAACGACGGCCAGTTACGCATCTGTGCGGTATTTC
ACACCGCATATGGTGCACTCTCAGTACAATCTGCTCTGATGCCGCATAGTTAAGCCAGCCCCGACACCCG
CCAACACCCGCTGACGCGCCCTGACGGGCTTGTCTGCTCCCGGCATCCGCTTACAGACAAGCTGTGACCG
TCTCCGGGAGCTGCATGTGTCAGAGGTTTTCACCGTCATCACCGAAACGCGCGAGACGAAAGGGCCTCGT
GATACGCCTATTTTTATAGGTTAATGTCATGATAATAATGGTTTCTTAGACGTCAGGTGGCACTTTTCGG
GGAAATGTGCGCGGAACCCCTATTTGTTTATTTTTCTAAATACATTCAAATATGTATCCGCTCATGAGAC
AATAACCCTGATAAATGCTTCAATAATATTGAAAAAGGAAGAGTATGAGTATTCAACATTTCCGTGTCGC
CCTTATTCCCTTTTTTGCGGCATTTTGCCTTCCTGTTTTTGCTCACCCAGAAACGCTGGTGAAAGTAAAA
GATGCTGAAGATCAGTTGGGTGCACGAGTGGGTTACATCGAACTGGATCTCAACAGCGGTAAGATCCTTG
AGAGTTTTCGCCCCGAAGAACGTTTTCCAATGATGAGCACTTTTAAAGTTCTGCTATGTGGCGCGGTATT
ATCCCGTATTGACGCCGGGCAAGAGCAACTCGGTCGCCGCATACACTATTCTCAGAATGACTTGGTTGAG
TACTCACCAGTCACAGAAAAGCATCTTACGGATGGCATGACAGTAAGAGAATTATGCAGTGCTGCCATAA
CCATGAGTGATAACACTGCGGCCAACTTACTTCTGACAACGATCGGAGGACCGAAGGAGCTAACCGCTTT
TTTGCACAACATGGGGGATCATGTAACTCGCCTTGATCGTTGGGAACCGGAGCTGAATGAAGCCATACCA
AACGACGAGCGTGACACCACGATGCCTGTAGCAATGGCAACAACGTTGCGCAAACTATTAACTGGCGAAC
TACTTACTCTAGCTTCCCGGCAACAATTAATAGACTGGATGGAGGCGGATAAAGTTGCAGGACCACTTCT
GCGCTCGGCCCTTCCGGCTGGCTGGTTTATTGCTGATAAATCTGGAGCCGGTGAGCGTGGGTCTCGCGGT
ATCATTGCAGCACTGGGGCCAGATGGTAAGCCCTCCCGTATCGTAGTTATCTACACGACGGGGAGTCAGG
CAACTATGGATGAACGAAATAGACAGATCGCTGAGATAGGTGCCTCACTGATTAAGCATTGGTAACTGTC
AGACCAAGTTTACTCATATATACTTTAGATTGATTTAAAACTTCATTTTTAATTTAAAAGGATCTAGGTG
AAGATCCTTTTTGATAATCTCATGACCAAAATCCCTTAACGTGAGTTTTCGTTCCACTGAGCGTCAGACC
CCGTAGAAAAGATCAAAGGATCTTCTTGAGATCCTTTTTTTCTGCGCGTAATCTGCTGCTTGCAAACAAA
AAAACCACCGCTACCAGCGGTGGTTTGTTTGCCGGATCAAGAGCTACCAACTCTTTTTCCGAAGGTAACT
GGCTTCAGCAGAGCGCAGATACCAAATACTGTTCTTCTAGTGTAGCCGTAGTTAGGCCACCACTTCAAGA
ACTCTGTAGCACCGCCTACATACCTCGCTCTGCTAATCCTGTTACCAGTGGCTGCTGCCAGTGGCGATAA
GTCGTGTCTTACCGGGTTGGACTCAAGACGATAGTTACCGGATAAGGCGCAGCGGTCGGGCTGAACGGGG
GGTTCGTGCACACAGCCCAGCTTGGAGCGAACGACCTACACCGAACTGAGATACCTACAGCGTGAGCTAT
GAGAAAGCGCCACGCTTCCCGAAGGGAGAAAGGCGGACAGGTATCCGGTAAGCGGCAGGGTCGGAACAGG
AGAGCGCACGAGGGAGCTTCCAGGGGGAAACGCCTGGTATCTTTATAGTCCTGTCGGGTTTCGCCACCTC
TGACTTGAGCGTCGATTTTTGTGATGCTCGTCAGGGGGGCGGAGCCTATGGAAAAACGCCAGCAACGCGG
CCTTTTTACGGTTCCTGGCCTTTTGCTGGCCTTTTGCTCACATGTTCTTTCCTGCGTTATCCCCTGATTC
TGTGGATAACCGTATTACCGCCTTTGAGTGAGCTGATACCGCTCGCCGCAGCCGAACGACCGAGCGCAGC
GAGTCAGTGAGCGAGGAAGCGGAAGA
