>Addgene plasmid #44810 | pFSBC46 | addgene partial sequence | sequence record 63029 | pBR322ori-F 5'-GGGAAACGCCTGGTATCTTT-3'
ATTTTTGTGATGCTCGTCAGGGGGGCGGAGCCTATGGAAAAACGCCAGCAACGCGGCCTTTTTACGGTTC
CTGGCCTTTTGCTGGCCTTTTGCTCACATGTTCTTTCCTGCGTTATCCCCTGATTCTGTGGATAACCGTA
TTACCGCCTTTGAGTGAGCTGATACCGCTCGCCGCAGCCGAACGACCGAGCGCAGCGAGTCAGTGAGCGA
GGAAGCGGAAGAGCGCCCAATACGCAAACCGCCTCTCCCCGCGCGTTGGCCGATTCATTAATGCAGCTGG
CACGACAGGTTTCCCGACTGGAAAGCGGGCAGTGAGCGCAACGCAATTAAAATGATACGGCGACCACCGA
GATCTACACTCTTTCCCTACACGACGCTCTTCCGATCTGGATTAGTAAAACGACGGCCAGTTACGCATCT
GTGCGGTATTTCACACCGCATATGGTGCACTCTCAGTACAATCTGCTCTGATGCCGCATAGTTAAGCCAG
CCCCGACACCCGCCAACACCCGCTGACGCGCCCTGACGGGCTTGTCTGCTCCCGGCATCCGCTTACAGAC
AAGCTGTGACCGTCTCCGGGAGCTGCATGTGTCAGAGGTTTTCACCGTCATCACCGAAACGCGCGAGACG
AAAGGGCCTCGTGATACGCCTATTTTTATAGGTTAATGTCATGATAATAATGGTTTCTTAGACGTCAGGT
GGCACTTTTCGGGGAAATGTGCGCGGAACCCCTATTTGTTTATTTTTCTAAATACATTCAAATATGTATC
C
